>Addgene plasmid #213136 | OmpX | addgene full sequence | sequence record 422149 | Addgene NGS Result
ATCCGGATATAGTTCCTCCTTTCAGCAAAAAACCCCTCAAGACCCGTTTAGAGGCCCCAAGGGGTTATGC
TAGTTATTGCTCAGCGGTGGCAGCAGCCAACTCAGCTTCCTTTCGGGCTTTGTTAGCAGCCGGATCTCAG
TGGTGGTGGTGGTGGTGCTCGAGTTAGAAGCGGTAACCAACACCGGCAATCCAGGTGCCTACGTCAACGC
TACGAATACGGCTCTGCTCGTAAGAGAAGTCCAGAGCAACGTTTTCCATCGGGTTGAACTGCAGACCCGC
ACCGTAGGAGAAACCGTAGTCGCTGGTGTCGTGTTTGTAGGTCGGGTATTCAGTGGTCTGGAATTTACCA
TAACCCACACCCACTACACCGTAGATGCTTGCCCAGTCGTTAATGCGGTAAGCCGGACCAGCAGTGATGC
CGTAGTACTGGTTTTTGTTGTAGTCACCAGAGCTTGCAGTACGGCTTTTCTCGGTGTAAGTGAAAGAACC
GATCACACCAAGCGGGCTGTTGTCTTCTTCATAGCGGTATTTCAGGTTGAAACCGCCCATTTTGTTCATT
TGGCCCTGAGCGTCGCTCTGTGCGTAACCGCCAGTTACAGTAGAAGTCGCCATGGTATATCTCCTTCTTA
AAGTTAAACAAAATTATTTCTAGAGGGGAATTGTTATCCGCTCACAATTCCCCTATAGTGAGTCGTATTA
ATTTCGCGGGATCGAGATCTCGATCCTCTACGCCGGACGCATCGTGGCCGGCATCACCGGCGCCACAGGT
GCGGTTGCTGGCGCCTATATCGCCGACATCACCGATGGGGAAGATCGGGCTCGCCACTTCGGGCTCATGA
GCGCTTGTTTCGGCGTGGGTATGGTGGCAGGCCCCGTGGCCGGGGGACTGTTGGGCGCCATCTCCTTGCA
TGCACCATTCCTTGCGGCGGCGGTGCTCAACGGCCTCAACCTACTACTGGGCTGCTTCCTAATGCAGGAG
TCGCATAAGGGAGAGCGTCGAGATCCCGGACACCATCGAATGGCGCAAAACCTTTCGCGGTATGGCATGA
TAGCGCCCGGAAGAGAGTCAATTCAGGGTGGTGAATGTGAAACCAGTAACGTTATACGATGTCGCAGAGT
ATGCCGGTGTCTCTTATCAGACCGTTTCCCGCGTGGTGAACCAGGCCAGCCACGTTTCTGCGAAAACGCG
GGAAAAAGTGGAAGCGGCGATGGCGGAGCTGAATTACATTCCCAACCGCGTGGCACAACAACTGGCGGGC
AAACAGTCGTTGCTGATTGGCGTTGCCACCTCCAGTCTGGCCCTGCACGCGCCGTCGCAAATTGTCGCGG
CGATTAAATCTCGCGCCGATCAACTGGGTGCCAGCGTGGTGGTGTCGATGGTAGAACGAAGCGGCGTCGA
AGCCTGTAAAGCGGCGGTGCACAATCTTCTCGCGCAACGCGTCAGTGGGCTGATCATTAACTATCCGCTG
GATGACCAGGATGCCATTGCTGTGGAAGCTGCCTGCACTAATGTTCCGGCGTTATTTCTTGATGTCTCTG
ACCAGACACCCATCAACAGTATTATTTTCTCCCATGAAGACGGTACGCGACTGGGCGTGGAGCATCTGGT
CGCATTGGGTCACCAGCAAATCGCGCTGTTAGCGGGCCCATTAAGTTCTGTCTCGGCGCGTCTGCGTCTG
GCTGGCTGGCATAAATATCTCACTCGCAATCAAATTCAGCCGATAGCGGAACGGGAAGGCGACTGGAGTG
CCATGTCCGGTTTTCAACAAACCATGCAAATGCTGAATGAGGGCATCGTTCCCACTGCGATGCTGGTTGC
CAACGATCAGATGGCGCTGGGCGCAATGCGCGCCATTACCGAGTCCGGGCTGCGCGTTGGTGCGGATATC
TCGGTAGTGGGATACGACGATACCGAAGACAGCTCATGTTATATCCCGCCGTTAACCACCATCAAACAGG
ATTTTCGCCTGCTGGGGCAAACCAGCGTGGACCGCTTGCTGCAACTCTCTCAGGGCCAGGCGGTGAAGGG
CAATCAGCTGTTGCCCGTCTCACTGGTGAAAAGAAAAACCACCCTGGCGCCCAATACGCAAACCGCCTCT
CCCCGCGCGTTGGCCGATTCATTAATGCAGCTGGCACGACAGGTTTCCCGACTGGAAAGCGGGCAGTGAG
CGCAACGCAATTAATGTAAGTTAGCTCACTCATTAGGCACCGGGATCTCGACCGATGCCCTTGAGAGCCT
TCAACCCAGTCAGCTCCTTCCGGTGGGCGCGGGGCATGACTATCGTCGCCGCACTTATGACTGTCTTCTT
TATCATGCAACTCGTAGGACAGGTGCCGGCAGCGCTCTGGGTCATTTTCGGCGAGGACCGCTTTCGCTGG
AGCGCGACGATGATCGGCCTGTCGCTTGCGGTATTCGGAATCTTGCACGCCCTCGCTCAAGCCTTCGTCA
CTGGTCCCGCCACCAAACGTTTCGGCGAGAAGCAGGCCATTATCGCCGGCATGGCGGCCCCACGGGTGCG
CATGATCGTGCTCCTGTCGTTGAGGACCCGGCTAGGCTGGCGGGGTTGCCTTACTGGTTAGCAGAATGAA
TCACCGATACGCGAGCGAACGTGAAGCGACTGCTGCTGCAAAACGTCTGCGACCTGAGCAACAACATGAA
TGGTCTTCGGTTTCCGTGTTTCGTAAAGTCTGGAAACGCGGAAGTCAGCGCCCTGCACCATTATGTTCCG
GATCTGCATCGCAGGATGCTGCTGGCTACCCTGTGGAACACCTACATCTGTATTAACGAAGCGCTGGCAT
TGACCCTGAGTGATTTTTCTCTGGTCCCGCCGCATCCATACCGCCAGTTGTTTACCCTCACAACGTTCCA
GTAACCGGGCATGTTCATCATCAGTAACCCGTATCGTGAGCATCCTCTCTCGTTTCATCGGTATCATTAC
CCCCATGAACAGAAATCCCCCTTACACGGAGGCATCAGTGACCAAACAGGAAAAAACCGCCCTTAACATG
GCCCGCTTTATCAGAAGCCAGACATTAACGCTTCTGGAGAAACTCAACGAGCTGGACGCGGATGAACAGG
CAGACATCTGTGAATCGCTTCACGACCACGCTGATGAGCTTTACCGCAGCTGCCTCGCGCGTTTCGGTGA
TGACGGTGAAAACCTCTGACACATGCAGCTCCCGGAGACGGTCACAGCTTGTCTGTAAGCGGATGCCGGG
AGCAGACAAGCCCGTCAGGGCGCGTCAGCGGGTGTTGGCGGGTGTCGGGGCGCAGCCATGACCCAGTCAC
GTAGCGATAGCGGAGTGTATACTGGCTTAACTATGCGGCATCAGAGCAGATTGTACTGAGAGTGCACCAT
TGCGGTGTGAAATACCGCACAGATGCGTAAGGAGAAAATACCGCATCAGGCGCTCTTCCGCTTCCTCGCT
CACTGACTCGCTGCGCTCGGTCGTTCGGCTGCGGCGAGCGGTATCAGCTCACTCAAAGGCGGTAATACGG
TTATCCACAGAATCAGGGGATAACGCAGGAAAGAACATGTGAGCAAAAGGCCAGCAAAAGGCCAGGAACC
GTAAAAAGGCCGCGTTGCTGGCGTTTTTCCATAGGCTCCGCCCCCCTGACGAGCATCACAAAAATCGACG
CTCAAGTCAGAGGTGGCGAAACCCGACAGGACTATAAAGATACCAGGCGTTTCCCCCTGGAAGCTCCCTC
GTGCGCTCTCCTGTTCCGACCCTGCCGCTTACCGGATACCTGTCCGCCTTTCTCCCTTCGGGAAGCGTGG
CGCTTTCTCATAGCTCACGCTGTAGGTATCTCAGTTCGGTGTAGGTCGTTCGCTCCAAGCTGGGCTGTGT
GCACGAACCCCCCGTTCAGCCCGACCGCTGCGCCTTATCCGGTAACTATCGTCTTGAGTCCAACCCGGTA
AGACACGACTTATCGCCACTGGCAGCAGCCACTGGTAACAGGATTAGCAGAGCGAGGTATGTAGGCGGTG
CTACAGAGTTCTTGAAGTGGTGGCCTAACTACGGCTACACTAGAAGGACAGTATTTGGTATCTGCGCTCT
GCTGAAGCCAGTTACCTTCGGAAAAAGAGTTGGTAGCTCTTGATCCGGCAAACAAACCACCGCTGGTAGC
GGTGGTTTTTTTGTTTGCAAGCAGCAGATTACGCGCAGAAAAAAAGGATCTCAAGAAGATCCTTTGATCT
TTTCTACGGGGTCTGACGCTCAGTGGAACGAAAACTCACGTTAAGGGATTTTGGTCATGAACAATAAAAC
TGTCTGCTTACATAAACAGTAATACAAGGGGTGTTATGAGCCATATTCAACGGGAAACGTCTTGCTCTAG
GCCGCGATTAAATTCCAACATGGATGCTGATTTATATGGGTATAAATGGGCTCGCGATAATGTCGGGCAA
TCAGGTGCGACAATCTATCGATTGTATGGGAAGCCCGATGCGCCAGAGTTGTTTCTGAAACATGGCAAAG
GTAGCGTTGCCAATGATGTTACAGATGAGATGGTCAGACTAAACTGGCTGACGGAATTTATGCCTCTTCC
GACCATCAAGCATTTTATCCGTACTCCTGATGATGCATGGTTACTCACCACTGCGATCCCCGGGAAAACA
GCATTCCAGGTATTAGAAGAATATCCTGATTCAGGTGAAAATATTGTTGATGCGCTGGCAGTGTTCCTGC
GCCGGTTGCATTCGATTCCTGTTTGTAATTGTCCTTTTAACAGCGATCGCGTATTTCGTCTCGCTCAGGC
GCAATCACGAATGAATAACGGTTTGGTTGATGCGAGTGATTTTGATGACGAGCGTAATGGCTGGCCTGTT
GAACAAGTCTGGAAAGAAATGCATAAACTTTTGCCATTCTCACCGGATTCAGTCGTCACTCATGGTGATT
TCTCACTTGATAACCTTATTTTTGACGAGGGGAAATTAATAGGTTGTATTGATGTTGGACGAGTCGGAAT
CGCAGACCGATACCAGGATCTTGCCATCCTATGGAACTGCCTCGGTGAGTTTTCTCCTTCATTACAGAAA
CGGCTTTTTCAAAAATATGGTATTGATAATCCTGATATGAATAAATTGCAGTTTCATTTGATGCTCGATG
AGTTTTTCTAAGAATTAATTCATGAGCGGATACATATTTGAATGTATTTAGAAAAATAAACAAATAGGGG
TTCCGCGCACATTTCCCCGAAAAGTGCCACCTAAATTGTAAGCGTTAATATTTTGTTAAAATTCGCGTTA
AATTTTTGTTAAATCAGCTCATTTTTTAACCAATAGGCCGAAATCGGCAAAATCCCTTATAAATCAAAAG
AATAGACCGAGATAGGGT
[37 nt withheld, positions 5339-5375]
AAAGAACGTGGACTCCAACGTCAAAGG
[49 nt withheld, positions 5403-5451]
T
[91 nt withheld, positions 5453-5543]
G
[124 nt withheld, positions 5545-5668]
CCCATTCGCCA
Features (pLannotate 1.2.2; 19 found; start..end, strand, type, name):
     26..73      -  terminator     T7 terminator: transcription terminator for bacteriophage T7 RNA polymerase
     81..130     -  CDS            SET1 (fragment): solubility-enhancement tag derived from T7 phage gene 10B
    140..157     -  CDS            9xHis (fragment): 9xHis affinity tag
    167..610     -  CDS            ompX (fragment): OMPX_ECOLI - Also known as ybiG. Experimental evidence at protein level: Swiss-Prot protein existence level 1. From Escherichia coli (strain K12).
    620..642     -  RBS            RBS: efficient ribosome binding site from bacteriophage T7 gene 10 (Olins and Rangwala, 1989)
    657..681     -  protein_bind   lac operator: The lac repressor binds to the lac operator to inhibit transcription in E. coli. This inhibition can be relieved by adding lactose or isopropyl-β-D-thiogalactopyranoside (IPTG). lac repressor encoded by lacI
    682..700     -  promoter       T7 promoter: promoter for bacteriophage T7 RNA polymerase
    722..1001    +  CDS            TcR (fragment): tetracycline efflux protein; tet; confers resistance to tetracycline
   1009..1086    +  promoter       lacI promoter: lacI
   1087..2169    +  CDS            lacI: lac repressor; lacI; The lac repressor binds to the lac operator to inhibit transcription in E. coli. This inhibition can be relieved by adding lactose or isopropyl-β-D-thiogalactopyranoside (IPTG).
   2182..2203    +  protein_bind   CAP binding site: CAP binding activates transcription in the presence of cAMP. E. coli catabolite activator protein
   2218..2509    +  CDS            TcR (fragment): tetracycline efflux protein; tet; confers resistance to tetracycline
   2581..2961    -  CDS            YPB1_ECOLX: Protein predicted: Swiss-Prot protein existence level 4. From Escherichia coli.
   2978..3169    +  CDS            rop: Rop protein, which maintains plasmids at low copy number; rop
   3271..3410    +  misc_feature   bom: basis of mobility region from pBR322
   3596..4184    -  rep_origin     ori: high-copy-number ColE1/pMB1/pBR322/pUC origin of replication
   4306..5121    +  CDS            KanR: aminoglycoside phosphotransferase; aph(3')-Ia; confers resistance to kanamycin in bacteria or G418 (Geneticin®) in eukaryotes
   5130..5187    -  promoter       AmpR promoter (fragment): bla
   5240..5668    -  rep_origin     f1 ori (sequence partly withheld): f1 bacteriophage origin of replication; arrow indicates direction of (+) strand synthesis
