[The description below was written by a language model from this plasmid's Addgene catalogue record and pLannotate feature annotations shown in this document.]
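Description:
OmpX is a bacterial expression plasmid built on the pET28b backbone that produces the mature form of outer membrane protein X from Escherichia coli K12. The insert covers residues 24–171, so the native N-terminal signal sequence is absent, and it was cloned between the NdeI and XhoI sites. The plasmid replicates from a ColE1/pMB1-type origin accompanied by the rop gene and the bom region. Selection is by kanamycin through the aph(3')-Ia KanR gene. An f1 origin is also present. Short annotated fragments of a tetracycline resistance gene and an AmpR promoter appear to be backbone remnants rather than functional markers.

Expression is driven by a T7 promoter followed by a lac operator and the strong T7 gene 10 ribosome binding site, with a T7 terminator downstream. The plasmid-borne lacI gene supplies lac repressor, so transcription stays repressed until induction with IPTG in a host that provides T7 RNA polymerase. The depositing lab uses a BL21(DE3) Omp8 strain for expression. The feature table places ompX immediately downstream of the RBS, with no N-terminal tag annotated. A His-tag fragment lies downstream of the insert, but the record does not say whether it is translated in frame or cut off by a stop codon. The adjacent "SET1" fragment is probably an annotation match to vector sequence.

Without its signal peptide the protein is not exported, and the depositor notes that it accumulates in inclusion bodies. This is a common way to obtain beta-barrel membrane proteins for later refolding. The associated publication studies the electrostatic core of OmpX, which suggests the plasmid is used to produce protein for biophysical and folding studies.
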