Addgene plasmid #213136: OmpX
Purpose: Expresses outer membrane protein X
Depositing lab: Sebastian Hiller. Depositing organization: University of Basel. Publication: The electrostatic core of the outer membrane protein X from E. coli. Rath P, Sharpe T, Hiller S. Biochim Biophys Acta Biomembr. 2020 Jan 1;1862(1):183031. doi: 10.1016/j.bbamem.2019.183031. Epub 2019 Jul 30. PubMed 31374213.
Backbone
  Vector backbone: pET28b
  Vector type: Bacterial Expression
Growth in bacteria
  Bacterial resistance: Kanamycin, 50 μg/mL
  Growth temperature: 37°C
  Growth strain: DH5alpha
  Growth instructions: The depositing lab uses BL21(DE3) Omp8 for protein expression.
  Copy number: Unknown
Gene/Insert
  Gene/Insert name: OmpX (24-171)
  Species: E.coli (K12)
  Insert size (bp): 441
  Entrez Gene: ompX (a.k.a. b0814, ECK0803, ompP, ybiG)
  Promoter: T7
  Cloning method: Restriction Enzyme; 5′ cloning site NdeI (unknown if destroyed); 3′ cloning site XhoI (unknown if destroyed)
  Sequencing primers: 5′ T7; 3′ T7 term
Terms and licenses: Academic/Nonprofit Terms; Industry Terms: Not Available to Industry
Depositor comments: inclusion bodies
How to cite: OmpX was a gift from Sebastian Hiller (Addgene plasmid # 213136 ; http://n2t.net/addgene:213136 ; RRID:Addgene_213136)
