>Addgene plasmid #213136 | OmpX | depositor partial sequence | sequence record 415879 | insert
ATGGCGACTTCTACTGTAACTGGCGGTTACGCACAGAGCGACGCTCAGGGCCAAATGAACAAAATGGGCG
GTTTCAACCTGAAATACCGCTATGAAGAAGACAACAGCCCGCTTGGTGTGATCGGTTCTTTCACTTACAC
CGAGAAAAGCCGTACTGCAAGCTCTGGTGACTACAACAAAAACCAGTACTACGGCATCACTGCTGGTCCG
GCTTACCGCATTAACGACTGGGCAAGCATCTACGGTGTAGTGGGTGTGGGTTATGGTAAATTCCAGACCA
CTGAATACCCGACCTACAAACACGACACCAGCGACTACGGTTTCTCCTACGGTGCGGGTCTGCAGTTCAA
CCCGATGGAAAACGTTGCTCTGGACTTCTCTTACGAGCAGAGCCGTATTCGTAGCGTTGACGTAGGCACC
TGGATTGCCGGTGTTGGTTACCGCTTCTAA
